Addgene plasmid #162958: C514-E23: attB5r-RU5u-3xFLAG-nostop-attB1r
Purpose: Gateway attB5r/attB1r entry clone for generation of N-terminal 3xFLAG-tagged fusion proteins
Depositing lab: Dominic Esposito. Depositing organization: National Cancer Institute (NCI). Publication: Combinatorial assembly of clone libraries using site-specific recombination. Wall VE, Garvey LA, Mehalko JL, Procter LV, Esposito D. Methods Mol Biol. 2014;1116:193-208. doi: 10.1007/978-1-62703-764-8_14. PubMed 24395366.
Backbone
  Vector backbone: pDonr235
  Vector type: Synthetic Biology
Growth in bacteria
  Bacterial resistance: Spectinomycin, 50 μg/mL
  Growth temperature: 37°C
  Growth strain: DH5alpha
  Copy number: High Copy
Gene/Insert
  Gene/Insert name: triple FLAG epitope tag with upstream HTLV RU5 5' UTR
  Species: Synthetic
  Cloning method: Gateway Cloning
Terms and licenses: Academic/Nonprofit Terms; Industry Terms: Not Available to Industry
How to cite: C514-E23: attB5r-RU5u-3xFLAG-nostop-attB1r was a gift from Dominic Esposito (Addgene plasmid # 162958 ; http://n2t.net/addgene:162958 ; RRID:Addgene_162958)
