[The description below was written by a language model from this plasmid's Addgene catalogue record and pLannotate feature annotations shown in this document.]
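Description:
C514-E23: attB5r-RU5u-3xFLAG-nostop-attB1r is a small (about 3.0 kb) Gateway entry clone built on the pDonr235 donor backbone and catalogued as a synthetic-biology part for multisite recombinational assembly. It is propagated in E. coli from a high-copy ColE1/pUC-type origin and selected with spectinomycin. Resistance comes from an aadA (SmR) aminoglycoside adenylyltransferase gene, which lies downstream of a fragment of a class 1 integron Pc promoter and a remnant of a gentamicin acetyltransferase gene. The rrnB T1 and T2 terminators flank the cloning region and insulate it from read-through transcription. A T7 promoter and a fragment of a pUC multiple cloning site sit next to the cassette as backbone remnants.

The payload is a synthetic module made up of the HTLV-1 RU5 segment followed by a triple FLAG epitope tag with no stop codon. The RU5 segment is annotated as a truncated 5' LTR and serves here as a 5' untranslated leader, an element commonly placed upstream of coding sequences to improve expression in mammalian cells. The automated annotation does not call the 3xFLAG coding sequence as a feature, but it would fall in the unannotated interval between the RU5 element and the downstream recombination site. The two flanking Gateway sites are annotated as attR5 (reverse orientation) and attR1, which matches the reversed "5r/1r" site designations in the name.

No promoter is included for the insert. In a multi-fragment LR reaction, this module is meant to be joined downstream of a promoter entry clone and upstream of, and in frame with, a gene-of-interest entry clone. The resulting expression constructs encode N-terminally 3xFLAG-tagged fusion proteins for detection or affinity purification.
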