Features (pLannotate 1.2.2; 11 found; start..end, strand, type, name):
     54..97      +  terminator     rrnB T1 terminator: Escherichia coli rrnB; transcription terminator T1 from the E. coli rrnB gene
    185..306     -  protein_bind   attR5: mutant version of attR; recombination site for the Gateway® LR reaction LR Clonase™
    312..580     +  LTR            5' LTR (truncated): truncated 5' long terminal repeat (LTR) from human T-cell leukemia virus (HTLV) type 1
    665..789     +  protein_bind   attR1: mutant version of attR; recombination site for the Gateway® LR reaction LR Clonase™
    862..880     -  promoter       T7 promoter: promoter for bacteriophage T7 RNA polymerase
    950..972     +  misc_feature   MCS (fragment): pUC18/19 multiple cloning site
   1064..1087    +  promoter       Pc promoter (fragment): intI1 (promoter lies within the coding sequence); class 1 integron promoter
   1263..1319    +  CDS            GmR (fragment): gentamycin acetyltransferase; aacC1; confers resistance to gentamycin
   1326..2117    +  CDS            SmR: aminoglycoside adenylyltransferase (Murphy, 1985); aadA; confers resistance to spectinomycin and streptomycin
   2210..2798    +  rep_origin     ori: high-copy-number ColE1/pMB1/pBR322/pUC origin of replication
   2933..2960    -  terminator     rrnB T2 terminator: transcription terminator T2 from the E. coli rrnB gene
>Addgene plasmid #162958 | C514-E23: attB5r-RU5u-3xFLAG-nostop-attB1r | addgene full sequence | sequence record 330601 | Addgene NGS Result
CCGCTCCCGGCGGATTTGTCCTACTCAGGAGAGCGTTCACCGACAAACAACAGATAAAACGAAAGGCCCA
GTCTTCCGACTGAGCCTTTCGTTTTATTTGATGCCTGGCAGTTCCCTACTCTCGCGTTAACGCTACCATG
GAGCTCGAATTCTACAGTCACTAATACCATCTAAGTAGTTGATTCATAGTGACTGCATATGTTGTGTTTT
ACAGTATTATGTAGTCTGTTTTTTATGCAAAATCTAATTTAATATATTGATATTTATATCATTTTACGTT
TCTCGTTCAACTTTTGTATACAAAGTGGCGAGGGGCTCGCATCTCTCCTTCACGCGCCCGCCGCCCTACC
TGAGGCCGCCATCCACGCCGGTTGAGTCGCGTTCTGCCGCCTCCCGCCTGTGGTGCCTCCTGAACTGCGT
CCGCCGTCTAGGTAAGTTTAAAGCTCAGGTCGAGACCGGGCCTTTGTCCGGCGCTCCCTTGGAGCCTACC
TAGACTCAGCCGGCTCTCCACGCTTTGCCTGACCCTGCTTGCTCAACTCTACGTCTTTGTTTCGTTTTCT
GTTCTGCGCCGTTACAGATCGGCACCATGGGCGACTACAAAGACCACGACGGTGATTATAAGGATCATGA
CATCGATTATAAGGATGACGATGACAAGGGCAGCACAACTTTGTACAAAAAAGTTGAACGAGAAACGTAA
AATGATATAAATATCAATATATTAAATTAGATTTTGCATAAAAAACAGACTACATAATACTGTAAAACAC
AACATATGCAGTCACTATGAACCAACTACTTAGATGGTATTAGTGACCTGTAGAATTCGAGCTCTAGAGC
TGCAGGGCGGCCGCGATATCCCCTATAGTGAGTCGTATTACATGGTCATAGCTGTTTCCTGGCAGCTCTG
GCCCGTGTCTCAAAATCTCTGATGTTACATTGCACAAGATCGGTACCCGGGGATCCTCTAGACCAGCCAG
GACAGAAATGCCTCGACTTCGCTGCTACCCAAGGTTGCCGGGTGACGCACACCGTGGAAACGGATGAAGG
CACGAACCCAGTGGACATAAGCCTGTTCGGTTCGTAAGCTGTAATGCAAGTAGCGTATGCGCTCACGCAA
CTGGTCCAGAACCTTGACCGAACGCAGCGGTGGTAACGGCGCAGTGGCGGTTTTCATGGCTTGTTATGAC
TGTTTTTTTGGGGTACAGTCTATGCCTCGGGCATCCAAGCAGCAAGCGCGTTACGCCGTGGGTCGATGTT
TGATGTTATGGAGCAGCAACGATGTTACGCAGCAGGGCAGTCGCCCTAAAACAAAGTTAAACATTATGAG
GGAAGCGGTGATCGCCGAAGTATCGACTCAACTATCAGAGGTAGTTGGCGTCATCGAGCGCCATCTCGAA
CCGACGTTGCTGGCCGTACATTTGTACGGCTCCGCAGTGGATGGCGGCCTGAAGCCACACAGTGATATTG
ATTTGCTGGTTACGGTGACCGTAAGGCTTGATGAAACAACGCGGCGAGCTTTGATCAACGACCTTTTGGA
AACTTCGGCTTCCCCTGGAGAGAGCGAGATTCTCCGCGCTGTAGAAGTCACCATTGTTGTGCACGACGAC
ATCATTCCGTGGCGTTATCCAGCTAAGCGCGAACTGCAATTTGGAGAATGGCAGCGCAATGACATTCTTG
CAGGTATCTTCGAGCCAGCCACGATCGACATTGATCTGGCTATCTTGCTGACAAAAGCAAGAGAACATAG
CGTTGCCTTGGTAGGTCCAGCGGCGGAGGAACTCTTTGATCCGGTTCCTGAACAGGATCTATTTGAGGCG
CTAAATGAAACCTTAACGCTATGGAACTCGCCGCCCGACTGGGCTGGCGATGAGCGAAATGTAGTGCTTA
CGTTGTCCCGCATTTGGTACAGCGCAGTAACCGGCAAAATCGCGCCGAAGGATGTCGCTGCCGACTGGGC
AATGGAGCGCCTGCCGGCCCAGTATCAGCCCGTCATACTTGAAGCTAGACAGGCTTATCTTGGACAAGAA
GAAGATCGCTTGGCCTCGCGCGCAGATCAGTTGGAAGAATTTGTCCACTACGTGAAAGGCGAGATCACCA
AGGTAGTCGGCAAATAACCCTCGAGCCACCCATGACCAAAATCCCTTAACGTGAGTTACGCGTCGTTCCA
CTGAGCGTCAGACCCCGTAGAAAAGATCAAAGGATCTTCTTGAGATCCTTTTTTTCTGCGCGTAATCTGC
TGCTTGCAAACAAAAAAACCACCGCTACCAGCGGTGGTTTGTTTGCCGGATCAAGAGCTACCAACTCTTT
TTCCGAAGGTAACTGGCTTCAGCAGAGCGCAGATACCAAATACTGTTCTTCTAGTGTAGCCGTAGTTAGG
CCACCACTTCAAGAACTCTGTAGCACCGCCTACATACCTCGCTCTGCTAATCCTGTTACCAGTGGCTGCT
GCCAGTGGCGATAAGTCGTGTCTTACCGGGTTGGACTCAAGACGATAGTTACCGGATAAGGCGCAGCGGT
CGGGCTGAACGGGGGGTTCGTGCACACAGCCCAGCTTGGAGCGAACGACCTACACCGAACTGAGATACCT
ACAGCGTGAGCTATGAGAAAGCGCCACGCTTCCCGAAGGGAGAAAGGCGGACAGGTATCCGGTAAGCGGC
AGGGTCGGAACAGGAGAGCGCACGAGGGAGCTTCCAGGGGGAAACGCCTGGTATCTTTATAGTCCTGTCG
GGTTTCGCCACCTCTGACTTGAGCGTCGATTTTTGTGATGCTCGTCAGGGGGGCGGAGCCTATGGAAAAA
CGCCAGCAACGCGGCCTTTTTACGGTTCCTGGCCTTTTGCTGGCCTTTTGCTCACATGTTCTTTCCTGCG
TTATCCCCTGATTCTGTGGATAACCGTATTACCGCTAGCCAGGAAGAGTTTGTAGAAACGCAAAAAGGCC
ATCCGTCAGGATGGCCTTCTGCTTAGTTTGATGCCTGGCAGTTTATGGCGGGCGTCCTGCCCGCCACCCT
CCGGGCCGTTGCTTCACAACGTTCAAAT
